>Addgene plasmid #111798 | pcDNA-Flag-Sesn-B+C mSesn2 (delA) | addgene full sequence | sequence record 212840 | Addgene NGS Result
GTTGGAGGTCGCTGAGTAGTGCGCGAGCAAAATTTAAGCTACAACAAGGCAAGGCTTGACCGACAATTGC
ATGAAGAATCTGCTTAGGGTTAGGCGTTTTGCGCTGCTTCGCGATGTACGGGCCAGATATACGCGTTGAC
ATTGATTATTGACTAGTTATTAATAGTAATCAATTACGGGGTCATTAGTTCATAGCCCATATATGGAGTT
CCGCGTTACATAACTTACGGTAAATGGCCCGCCTGGCTGACCGCCCAACGACCCCCGCCCATTGACGTCA
ATAATGACGTATGTTCCCATAGTAACGCCAATAGGGACTTTCCATTGACGTCAATGGGTGGAGTATTTAC
GGTAAACTGCCCACTTGGCAGTACATCAAGTGTATCATATGCCAAGTACGCCCCCTATTGACGTCAATGA
CGGTAAATGGCCCGCCTGGCATTATGCCCAGTACATGACCTTATGGGACTTTCCTACTTGGCAGTACATC
TACGTATTAGTCATCGCTATTACCATGGTGATGCGGTTTTGGCAGTACATCAATGGGCGTGGATAGCGGT
TTGACTCACGGGGATTTCCAAGTCTCCACCCCATTGACGTCAATGGGAGTTTGTTTTGGCACCAAAATCA
ACGGGACTTTCCAAAATGTCGTAACAACTCCGCCCCATTGACGCAAATGGGCGGTAGGCGTGTACGGTGG
GAGGTCTATATAAGCAGAGCTCTCTGGCTAACTAGAGAACCCACTGCTTACTGGCTTATCGAAATTAATA
CGACTCACTATAGGGAGACCCAAGCTTGGTACCGAGCTCGGATCCACCGCCATGGACTACAAGGACGATG
ATGACAAGGGCGAATTCGGCTTTGAAGCCGCTCGTGACGTAGAAGCTCTGATGGAACGCATGAGGCAGCT
TCAGGAGAGCCTGCTGCGGGATGAGGGGGCTTCGCAGGAGGAAATGGAGAACCGTTTTGAGCTGGAGAAG
TCAGAAAGCCTGCTGGTGACCCCCTCAGCGGATATCCTGGAGCCTTCTCCACACCCAGACATCCTATGCT
TTGTGGAGGACCCCGCATTTGGATATGAAGACTTCACTCGTCGAGGGACTCAGGCGCCCCCAACCTTCCG
TGCCCAGGATTATACCTGGGAAGACCATGGCTACTCGCTGATCCAGAGGCTCTACCCTGAGGGAGGGCAG
CTGCTGGATGAGAAGTTCCAGGTAGCCTGCAGCCTCACCTATAACACCATCGCCATGCACAGTGGCGTGG
ACACCTCCATGCTCCGCAGGGCCATCTGGAACTACATCCACTGCGTCTTTGGCATCAGATACGATGACTA
TGATTACGGCGAGGTAAACCAGCTCCTGGAACGGAACCTCAAAATCTATATCAAGACGGTGGCCTGCTAC
CCTGAGAAGACGACCCGTAGGATGTACAACCTCTTTTGGAGGCACTTCCGCCACTCAGAGAAGGTTCATG
TGAACTTGCTGCTCCTTGAAGCCCGCATGCAAGCGGCCCTGCTCTATGCCCTGCGCGCCATCACCCGGTA
CATGACCTGAGTCGAGCATGCATCTAGAGGGCCCTATTCTATAGTGTCACCTAAATGCTAGAGCTCGCTG
ATCAGCCTCGACTGTGCCTTCTAGTTGCCAGCCATCTGTTGTTTGCCCCTCCCCCGTGCCTTCCTTGACC
CTGGAAGGTGCCACTCCCACTGTCCTTTCCTAATAAAATGAGGAAATTGCATCGCATTGTCTGAGTAGGT
GTCATTCTATTCTGGGGGGTGGGGTGGGGCAGGACAGCAAGGGGGAGGATTGGGAAGACAATAGCAGGCA
TGCTGGGGATGCGGTGGGCTCTATGGCTTCTGAGGCGGAAAGAACCAGCTGGGGCTCTAGGGGGTATCCC
C
[124 nt withheld, positions 1892-2015]
C
[91 nt withheld, positions 2017-2107]
A
[49 nt withheld, positions 2109-2157]
CCTTTGACGTTGGAGTCCACGTTCTTT
[37 nt withheld, positions 2185-2221]
ACCCTATCTCGGTCTATTCTTTTGATTTATAAGGGATTTTGCCGATTTCGGCCTATTGGTTAAAAAATGA
GCTGATTTAACAAAAATTTAACGCGAATTAATTCTGTGGAATGTGTGTCAGTTAGGGTGTGGAAAGTCCC
CAGGCTCCCCAGCAGGCAGAAGTATGCAAAGCATGCATCTCAATTAGTCAGCAACCATAGTCCCGCCCCT
AACTCCGCCCATCCCGCCCCTAACTCCGCCCAGTTCCGCCCATTCTCCGCCCCATGGCTGACTAATTTTT
TTTATTTATGCAGAGGCCGAGGCCGCCTCTGCCTCTGAGCTATTCCAGAAGTAGTGAGGAGGCTTTTTTG
GAGGCCTAGGCTTTTGCAAAAAGCTCCCGGGAGCTTGTATATCCATTTTCGGATCTGATCAAGAGACAGG
ATGAGGATCGTTTCGCATGATTGAACAAGATGGATTGCACGCAGGTTCTCCGGCCGCTTGGGTGGAGAGG
CTATTCGGCTATGACTGGGCACAACAGACAATCGGCTGCTCTGATGCCGCCGTGTTCCGGCTGTCAGCGC
AGGGGCGCCCGGTTCTTTTTGTCAAGACCGACCTGTCCGGTGCCCTGAATGAACTGCAGGACGAGGCAGC
GCGGCTATCGTGGCTGGCCACGACGGGCGTTCCTTGCGCAGCTGTGCTCGACGTTGTCACTGAAGCGGGA
AGGGACTGGCTGCTATTGGGCGAAGTGCCGGGGCAGGATCTCCTGTCATCTCACCTTGCTCCTGCCGAGA
AAGTATCCATCATGGCTGATGCAATGCGGCGGCTGCATACGCTTGATCCGGCTACCTGCCCATTCGACCA
CCAAGCGAAACATCGCATCGAGCGAGCACGTACTCGGATGGAAGCCGGTCTTGTCGATCAGGATGATCTG
GACGAAGAGCATCAGGGGCTCGCGCCAGCCGAACTGTTCGCCAGGCTCAAGGCGCGCATGCCCGACGGCG
AGGATCTCGTCGTGACCCATGGCGATGCCTGCTTGCCGAATATCATGGTGGAAAATGGCCGCTTTTCTGG
ATTCATCGACTGTGGCCGGCTGGGTGTGGCGGACCGCTATCAGGACATAGCGTTGGCTACCCGTGATATT
GCTGAAGAGCTTGGCGGCGAATGGGCTGACCGCTTCCTCGTGCTTTACGGTATCGCCGCTCCCGATTCGC
AGCGCATCGCCTTCTATCGCCTTCTTGACGAGTTCTTCTGAGCGGGACTCTGGGGTTCGAAATGACCGAC
CAAGCGACGCCCAACCTGCCATCACGAGATTTCGATTCCACCGCCGCCTTCTATGAAAGGTTGGGCTTCG
GAATCGTTTTCCGGGACGCCGGCTGGATGATCCTCCAGCGCGGGGATCTCATGCTGGAGTTCTTCGCCCA
CCCCAACTTGTTTATTGCAGCTTATAATGGTTACAAATAAAGCAATAGCATCACAAATTTCACAAATAAA
GCATTTTTTTCACTGCATTCTAGTTGTGGTTTGTCCAAACTCATCAATGTATCTTATCATGTCTGTATAC
CGTCGACCTCTAGCTAGAGCTTGGCGTAATCATGGTCATAGCTGTTTCCTGTGTGAAATTGTTATCCGCT
CACAATTCCACACAACATACGAGCCGGAAGCATAAAGTGTAAAGCCTGGGGTGCCTAATGAGTGAGCTAA
CTCACATTAATTGCGTTGCGCTCACTGCCCGCTTTCCAGTCGGGAAACCTGTCGTGCCAGCTGCATTAAT
GAATCGGCCAACGCGCGGGGAGAGGCGGTTTGCGTATTGGGCGCTCTTCCGCTTCCTCGCTCACTGACTC
GCTGCGCTCGGTCGTTCGGCTGCGGCGAGCGGTATCAGCTCACTCAAAGGCGGTAATACGGTTATCCACA
GAATCAGGGGATAACGCAGGAAAGAACATGTAAGCAAAAGGCCAGCAAAAGGCCAGGAACCGTAAAAAGG
CCGCGTTGCTGGCGTTTTTCCATAGGCTCCGCCCCCCTGACGAGCATCACAAAAATCGACGCTCAAGTCA
GAGGTGGCGAAACCCGACAGGACTATAAAGATACCAGGCGTTTCCCCCTGGAAGCTCCCTCGTGCGCTCT
CCTGTTCCGACCCTGCCGCTTACCGGATACCTGTCCGCCTTTCTCCCTTCGGGAAGCGTGGCGCTTTCTC
ATAGCTCACGCTGTAGGTATCTCAGTTCGGTGTAGGTCGTTCGCTCCAAGCTGGGCTGTGTGCACGAACC
CCCCGTTCAGCCCGACCGCTGCGCCTTATCCGGTAACTATCGTCTTGAGTCCAACCCGGTAAGACACGAC
TTATCGCCACTGGCAGCAGCCACTGGTAACAGGATTAGCAGAGCGAGGTATGTAGGCGGTGCTACAGAGT
TCTTGAAGTGGTGGCCTAACTACGGCTACACTAGAAGAACAGTATTTGGTATCTGCGCTCTGCTGAAGCC
AGTTACCTTCGGAAAAAGAGTTGGTAGCTCTTGATCCGGCAAACAAACCACCGCTGGTAGCGGTGGTTTT
TTTGTTTGCAAGCAGCAGATTACGCGCAGAAAAAAAGGATCTCAAGAAGATCCTTTGATCTTTTCTACGG
GGTCTGACGCTCAGTGGAACGAAAACTCACGTTAAGGGATTTTGGTCATGAGATTATCAAAAAGGATCTT
CACCTAGATCCTTTTAAATTAAAAATGAAGTTTTAAATCAATCTAAAGTATATATGAGTAAACTTGGTCT
GACAGTTACCAATGCTTAATCAGTGAGGCACCTATCTCAGCGATCTGTCTATTTCGTTCATCCATAGTTG
CCTGACTCCCCGTCGTGTAGATAACTACGATACGGGAGGGCTTACCATCTGGCCCCAGTGCTGCAATGAT
ACCGCGAGACCCACGCTCACCGGCTCCAGATTTATCAGCAATAAACCAGCCAGCCGGAAGGGCCGAGCGC
AGAAGTGGTCCTGCAACTTTATCCGCCTCCATCCAGTCTATTAATTGTTGCCGGGAAGCTAGAGTAAGTA
GTTCGCCAGTTAATAGTTTGCGCAACGTTGTTGCCATTGCTACAGGCATCGTGGTGTCACGCTCGTCGTT
TGGTATGGCTTCATTCAGCTCCGGTTCCCAACGATCAAGGCGAGTTACATGATCCCCCATGTTGTGCAAA
AAAGCGGTTAGCTCCTTCGGTCCTCCGATCGTTGTCAGAAGTAAGTTGGCCGCAGTGTTATCACTCATGG
TTATGGCAGCACTGCATAATTCTCTTACTGTCATGCCATCCGTAAGATGCTTTTCTGTGACTGGTGAGTA
CTCAACCAAGTCATTCTGAGAATAGTGTATGCGGCGACCGAGTTGCTCTTGCCCGGCGTCAATACGGGAT
AATACCGCGCCACATAGCAGAACTTTAAAAGTGCTCATCATTGGAAAACGTTCTTCGGGGCGAAAACTCT
CAAGGATCTTACCGCTGTTGAGATCCAGTTCGATGTAACCCACTCGTGCACCCAACTGATCTTCAGCATC
TTTTACTTTCACCAGCGTTTCTGGGTGAGCAAAAACAGGAAGGCAAAATGCCGCAAAAAAGGGAATAAGG
GCGACACGGAAATGTTGAATACTCATACTCTTCCTTTTTCAATATTATTGAAGCATTTATCAGGGTTATT
GTCTCATGAGCGGATACATATTTGAATGTATTTAGAAAAATAAACAAATAGGGGTTCCGCGCACATTTCC
CCGAAAAGTGCCACCTGACGTCGACGGATCGGGAGATCTCCCGATCCCCTATGGTGCACTCTCAGTACAA
TCTGCTCTGATGCCGCATAGTTAAGCCAGTATCTGCTCCCTGCTTGTGT
Features (pLannotate 1.2.2; 22 found; start..end, strand, type, name):
    138..517     +  enhancer       CMV enhancer: human cytomegalovirus immediate early enhancer
    518..721     +  promoter       CMV promoter: human cytomegalovirus (CMV) immediate early promoter
    717..750     +  LTR            5' LTR (truncated) (fragment): truncated 5' long terminal repeat (LTR) from HIV-1
    766..784     +  promoter       T7 promoter: promoter for bacteriophage T7 RNA polymerase
    824..849     +  CDS            3xFLAG (fragment): three tandem FLAG® epitope tags
    858..1547    +  CDS            Sesn2 (fragment): SESN2_MOUSE - Experimental evidence at protein level: Swiss-Prot protein existence level 1. Functions as an intracellular leucine sensor that negatively regulates the TORC1 signaling pathway through the GATOR complex. In absence of leucine, binds the GATOR subcomplex GATOR2 and prevents TORC1 signaling. Binding of leucine to SESN2 disrupts its interaction with GATOR2 thereby activating the TORC1 signaling pathway (PubMed:18692468, PubMed:25259925). This stress-inducible metabolic regulator also plays a role in protection against oxidative and genotoxic stresses. May negatively regulate protein
   1578..1596    -  promoter       SP6 promoter: promoter for bacteriophage SP6 RNA polymerase
   1622..1846    +  polyA_signal   bGH poly(A) signal: bovine growth hormone polyadenylation signal
   1850..1871    +  promoter       SV40 promoter (fragment): SV40 enhancer and early promoter
   1892..2320    +  rep_origin     f1 ori (sequence partly withheld): f1 bacteriophage origin of replication; arrow indicates direction of (+) strand synthesis
   2373..2583    +  promoter       SV40 promoter: SV40 early promoter
   2658..3449    +  CDS            neo: KKA2_KLEPN - Also known as kan, nptII. Experimental evidence at protein level: Swiss-Prot protein existence level 1. Resistance to kanamycin, neomycin, paromomycin, ribostamycin, butirosin and gentamicin B. From Klebsiella pneumoniae.
   3473..3631    +  CDS            ble (fragment): BLE_KLEPN - Experimental evidence at protein level: Swiss-Prot protein existence level 1. Binding protein with a strong affinity to the bleomycin family of antibiotics. Binds to CL990; an antimitotic-antibiotic compound. From Klebsiella pneumoniae.
   3626..3747    +  polyA_signal   SV40 poly(A) signal: SV40 polyadenylation signal
   3820..3836    -  protein_bind   lac operator: The lac repressor binds to the lac operator to inhibit transcription in E. coli. This inhibition can be relieved by adding lactose or isopropyl-β-D-thiogalactopyranoside (IPTG). lac repressor encoded by lacI
   3844..3874    -  promoter       lac promoter: promoter for the E. coli lac operon
   3889..3910    -  protein_bind   CAP binding site: CAP binding activates transcription in the presence of cAMP. E. coli catabolite activator protein
   3923..4015    -  CDS            lacI (fragment): lac repressor; lacI; The lac repressor binds to the lac operator to inhibit transcription in E. coli. This inhibition can be relieved by adding lactose or isopropyl-β-D-thiogalactopyranoside (IPTG).
   4198..4786    -  rep_origin     ori: high-copy-number ColE1/pMB1/pBR322/pUC origin of replication
   4957..5817    -  CDS            AmpR: β-lactamase; bla; confers resistance to ampicillin, carbenicillin, and related antibiotics
   5818..5922    -  promoter       AmpR promoter: bla
   5981..6033    -  misc_feature   bom (fragment): basis of mobility region from pBR322
