[The description below was written by a language model from this plasmid's Addgene catalogue record and pLannotate feature annotations shown in this document.]
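Description:
pcDNA-Flag-Sesn-B+C mSesn2 (delA) is a mammalian expression plasmid on a pcDNA backbone that produces an N-terminally Flag-tagged truncation of mouse Sestrin2 (Sesn2). As the name and the recorded mutation indicate, the A domain has been deleted, leaving the B and C portions of the protein. Consistent with this, the feature table annotates only a partial Sesn2 coding region of about 690 nt, immediately downstream of a short match to a FLAG epitope sequence. The exact residue boundaries of the deletion and the restriction sites used for cloning are not recorded.

Expression is driven by the human cytomegalovirus immediate-early enhancer and promoter and terminated by the bovine growth hormone polyadenylation signal. T7 and SP6 phage promoters flank the insert, as is usual for pcDNA-type polylinkers, and can serve for sequencing or in vitro transcription. A separate SV40 early promoter drives the neomycin phosphotransferase gene, followed by an SV40 poly(A) signal, which would permit G418 selection of stably transfected mammalian cells. In E. coli the plasmid replicates from a high-copy ColE1/pUC-type origin and is selected with ampicillin through the β-lactamase gene; an f1 origin is also present for single-stranded DNA production. Small annotated fragments such as an HIV-1 LTR piece, ble, lacI and bom are most likely short backbone similarity matches rather than functional elements.

The construct is a domain-deletion reagent for mapping which regions of Sestrin2 are needed for its interactions or activities. The associated study concerns Sestrin2 promoting ULK1-mediated phosphorylation of p62/sequestosome-1. The Flag tag allows detection and immunoprecipitation of the truncated protein.
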