Addgene plasmid #111798: pcDNA-Flag-Sesn-B+C mSesn2 (delA)
Purpose: Mammalian Expression of mSesn2
Depositing lab: Jun Hee Lee. Depositing organization: University of Michigan. Publication: Sestrin2 promotes Unc-51-like kinase 1 mediated phosphorylation of p62/sequestosome-1. Ro SH, Semple IA, Park H, Park H, Park HW, Kim M, Kim JS, Lee JH. FEBS J. 2014 Sep;281(17):3816-27. doi: 10.1111/febs.12905. Epub 2014 Jul 28. PubMed 25040165.
Backbone
  Vector backbone: pcDNA
  Vector type: Mammalian Expression
Growth in bacteria
  Bacterial resistance: Ampicillin, 100 μg/mL
  Growth temperature: 37°C
  Growth strain: DH5alpha
  Copy number: Unknown
Gene/Insert
  Gene/Insert name: mSesn2
  Species: M. musculus (mouse)
  Mutation: A domain truncation
  Entrez Gene: Sesn2 (a.k.a. HI95, SEST2, Ses2)
  Tag / fusion protein: Flag (N terminal on insert)
  Cloning method: Restriction Enzyme; 5′ cloning site unknown (unknown if destroyed); 3′ cloning site unknown (unknown if destroyed)
  Sequencing primers: 5′ CMV-F
Terms and licenses: Academic/Nonprofit Terms; Industry Terms: Not Available to Industry
How to cite: pcDNA-Flag-Sesn-B+C mSesn2 (delA) was a gift from Jun Hee Lee (Addgene plasmid # 111798 ; http://n2t.net/addgene:111798 ; RRID:Addgene_111798)
