>Addgene plasmid #111798 | pcDNA-Flag-Sesn-B+C mSesn2 (delA) | depositor partial sequence | sequence record 210026 | CMV
GGNNTTAGNGAGCTCTCTGGCTACTAGAGAACCCACTGCTTACTGGCTTATCGAAATTAATACGACTCAC
TATAGGGAGACCCAAGCTTGGTACCGAGCTCGGATCCACCGCCATGGACTACAAGGACGATGATGACAAG
GGCGAATTCGGCTTTGAAGCCGCTCGTGACGTAGAAGCTCTGATGGAACGCATGAGGCAGCTTCAGGAGA
GCCTGCTGCGGGATGAGGGGGCTTCGCAGGAGGAAATGGAGAACCGTTTTGAGCTGGAGAAGTCAGAAAG
CCTGCTGGTGACCCCCTCAGCGGATATCCTGGAGCCTTCTCCACACCCAGACATCCTATGCTTTGTGGAG
GACCCCGCATTTGGATATGAAGACTTCACTCGTCGAGGGACTCAGGCGCCCCCAACCTTCCGTGCCCAGG
ATTATACCTGGGAAGACCATGGCTACTCGCTGATCCAGAGGCTCTACCCTGAGGGAGGGCAGCTGCTGGA
TGAGAAGTTCCAGGTAGCCTGCAGCCTCACCTATAACACCATCGCCATGCACAGTGGCGTGGACACCTCC
ATGCTCCGCAGGGCCATCTGGAACTACATCCACTGCGTCTTTGGCATCAGATACGATGACTATGATTACG
GCGAGGTAAACCAGCTCCTGGAACGGAACCTCAAAATCTATATCAAGACGGTGGCCTGCTACCCTGAGAA
GACGACCCGTAGGATGTACAACCTCTTTTGGAGGCACTTCCGCCACTCAGAGAAGGTTCATGTGAACTTG
CTGCTCCTTGAAGCCCGCATGCAAGCGGCCCTGCTCTATGCCCTGCGCGCCATCACCCGGTACATGACCT
GAGTCGAGCATGCATCTAGAGGGCCCTATTCTATAGTGTCACCTAAATGCTAGAGCTCGCTGATCAGCCT
CGACTGTGCCTTCTAGTTGCC
